>Addgene plasmid #36034 | pTAL6-BB | depositor full sequence | sequence record 44893 | pTAL6-BB sequence 6828 bps
ACCACCTCGTCGCCTTGGCCTGCCTCGGCGGACGTCCTGCCATGGATGCAGTGAAAAAGGGATTGCCGCA
CGCGCCGGAATTGATCAGAAGAGTCAATCGCCGTATTGGCGAACGCACGTCCCATCGCGTTGCCGACTAC
GCGCAAGTGGTTCGCGTGCTGGAGTTTTTCCAGTGCCACTCCCACCCAGCGTACGCATTTGATGAGGCCA
TGACGCAGTTCGGGATGAGCAGGAACGGGTTGGTACAGCTCTTTCGCAGAGTGGGCGTCACCGAACTCGA
AGCCCGCGGTGGAACGCTCCCCCCAGCCTCGCAGCGTTGGGACCGTATCCTCCAGGCATCAGGGATGAAA
AGGGCCAAACCGTCCCCTACTTCAGCTCAAACACCGGATCAGGCGTCTTTGCATGCATTCGCCGATTCGC
TGGAGCGTGACCTTGATGCGCCCAGCCCAATGCACGAGGGAGATCAGACGCGGGCAAGCAGCCGTAAACG
GTCCCGATCGGATCGTGCTGTCACCGGCCCCTCCGCACAGCAGGCTGTCGAGGTGCGCGTTCCCGAACAG
CGCGATGCGCTGCATTTGCCCCTCAGCTGGAGGGTAAAACGCCCGCGTACCAGGATCTGGGGCGGCCTCC
CGGATCCGATATCTTAATAAGAGCTCTTAATTAACAATTCTTCGCCAGAGGTTTGGTCAAGTCTCCAATC
AAGGTTGTCGGCTTGTCTACCTTGCCAGAAATTTACGAAAAGATGGAAAAGGGTCAAATCGTTGGTAGAT
ACGTTGTTGACACTTCTAAATAAGCGAATTTCTTATGATTTATGATTTTTATTATTAAATAAGTTATAAA
AAAAATAAGTGTATACAAATTTTAAAGTGACTCTTAGGTTTTAAAACGAAAATTCTTATTCTTGAGTAAC
TCTTTCCTGTAGGTCAGGTTGCTTTCTCAGGTATAGCATGAGGTCGCTCCAATTCCCGGGGATTAACGCT
TACAATTTCCTGATGCGGTATTTTCTCCTTACGCATCTGTGCGGTATTTCACACCGCATAGATCCGTCGA
GTTCAAGAGAAAAAAAAAGAAAAAGCAAAAAGAAAAAAGGAAAGCGCGCCTCGTTCAGAATGACACGTAT
AGAATGATGCATTACCTTGTCATCTTCAGTATCATACTGTTCGTATAAATACTTACTGACATTCATAGCT
ATACATATATACACATGTATATATATCGTATGCTGGAGCTTTAAATAATCGGTGTCACTACATAAGAACA
CCTTTGGTGGAGGGAACATCGTTGGTTCCATTGGGCGAGGTGGCTTCTCTTATGGCAACCGCAAGAGCCT
TGAACGCACTCTCACTACGGTGATGGTCATTCTTGCCTCGCAGACAATCAACGTGGAGGGTAATTCTGCT
TGCCTCTGCAAAACTTTCAAGAAAATGCGGGATCATCTCGCAAGAGAGGTCTCCTACTTTCTCCCTTTGC
AAACCAAGTTCGACAACTGCGTATGGCCTGTTAGAAAGGTCTACCACCGCTCTGGAAAGTGCCTCATCCA
AAGGCGCAAATCCTGATCCAAACCTTTTTACTCCACGCGCCAGTAGAGCCTCTTTAAAAGCCTGACCGAG
AGCAATCCCGCAGTCTTCAGTGGTGTGATGGTCGTCTATGTGTAAGTCACCAATGCACTCAACGATTAGC
GACCAGCCGGAATGCTTGGCCAGAGCATGTATCATGTGGTCCAGAAACCCTATACCTGTGTGGACGTTAA
TCACTTGCGATTGTGTGGCCTGTTCTGCTACTGCTTCTGCCTCTTTTTCTGGGAAGATCGAGTGCTCTAT
CGCTAGGGGACCACCCTTTAAAGAGATAGCAATCTGAATCTTGGTTTCATTTGTAATACGCTTTACTAGG
GCTTTCTGCTCTGTCATCTTTGCCTTCGTTTATCTTGCCTGCTCATTTTTTAGTATATTCTTCGAAGAAA
TCACATTACTTTATATAATGTATAATTCATTATGTGATAATGCCAATCGCTAAGAAAAAAAAAGAGTCAT
CCGCTAGGTGGAAAAAAAAAAATGAAAATCATTACCGAGGCATAAAAAAATATAGAGTGTACTAGAGGAG
GCCAAGAGTAATAGAAAAAGAAAATTGCGGGAAAGGACTGTGTTATGACTTCCCTGACTAATGCCGTGTT
CAAACGATACCTGGCAGTGACTCCTAGCGCTCACCAAGCTCTTAAAACGGGAATTTATGGATCTTAATTA
AGACGGATCGCTTGCCTGTAACTTACACGCGCCTCGTATCTTTTAATGATGGAATAATTTGGGAATTTAC
TCTGTGTTTATTTATTTTTATGTTTTGTATTTGGATTTTAGAAAGTAAATAAAGAAGGTAGAAGAGTTAC
GGAATGAAGAAAAAAAAATAAACAAAGGTTTAAAAAATTTCAACAAAAAGCGTACTTTACATATATATTT
ATTAGACAAGAAAAGCAGATTAAATAGATATACATTCGATTAACGATAAGTAAAATGTAAAATCACAGGA
TTTTCGTGTGTGGTCTTCTACACAGACAAGATGAAACAATTCGGCATTAATACCTGAGAGCAGGAAGAGC
AAGATAAAAGGTAGTATTTGTTGGCGATCCCCCTAGAGTCTTTTACATCTTCGGAAAACAAAAACTATTT
TTTCTTTAATTTCTTTTTTTACTTTCTATTTTTAATTTATATATTTATATTAAAAAATTTAAATTATAAT
TATTTTTATAGCACGTGATGAAAAGCCTTAGGGTCAGGTGGCACTTTTCGGGGAAATGTGCGATGAACCC
CTATTTGTTTATTTTTCTAAATACATTCAAATATGTATCCGCTAATGAGACAATAACCCTGATAAATGCT
TCAATTATATTGAAAAAGGAAGAGTATGAGTATCCAACATTTCCGTGTCGCCCTTATTCCCTTTTTTGCG
GCCTTCTGCCTTCCTGTTTTTGCTCACCCAGAAACGCTGGTGAAAGTAAAAGATGCTGAAGATCAGTTGG
GTGCCCGAGTGGGTTACATTGAACTGGATCTCAACAGCGGCAAAATCTTAGAGAGTTTTCGCCCCGAAGA
ACGCTTCCCAATGATGAGCACTTTCAAAGTTCTGCTATGTGGCGCGGTGTTATCCCGTATTGATGCTGGG
CAAGAGCAACTCGGTCGCCGCATACACTATTCTCAGAATGACTTGGTTGAGTATTCACCAGTCACAGAAA
AGCATCTTACGGATGGCATGACAGTAAGAGAATTATGTAGTGCTGCCATAACCATGAGTGATAACACTGC
GGCCAACTTACTTCTGACAACGATTGGAGGACCGAAGGAGCTAACCGCTTTTTTGCACAACATGGGGGAT
CATGTAACTCGCCTTGATCGTTGGGAACCGGAGCTGAATGAAGCCATACCAAACGACGAGCGTGACACCA
CGATGCCTGTAGCAATGGCAACAACTCTCCGCAAACTATTAACTGGCGAACTACTTACTCTTGCTTCACG
CCAGCAACTCATTGACTGGATGGAGGCGGACAAAGTTGCAGGACCACTTCTGCGCTCGGCACTTCCGGCT
GGCTGGTTTATTGCTGATAAATCTGGAGCCGGTGAGCGTGGGTCTCGCGGTATCATTGCAGCACTGGGGC
CAGATGGTAAGCCCTCCCGTATCGTAGTTATCTACACGACGGGGAGTCAGGCAACTATGGATGAACGAAA
TAGACAGATCGCTGAGATAGGTGCCTCACTGATTAAGCATTGGTAACTGTCAGACGAAGGGAAATAAATA
GTAGCCCGCCTGATGTGCGGGCTTTTTTTTGGTGGTGGTTACCAGTGTCGCTTAGCTACCGTAGGTCCTC
TTAGGCGGTCCGATTAGCGACATAGTCATCAATGCCTTGACGGCAAAATCCCTTAACGTGAGTTTTCGTT
CCACTGAGCGTCAGACCCCGTAGAAAAGATCAAAGGATCTTCTTGAGATCCTTTTTTTCTGCGCGTAATC
TGCTGCTTGCAAACAAAAAAACCACCGCTACCAGCGGTGGTTTGTTTGCCGGATCAAGAGCTACTAACTC
TTTTTCCGAAGGTAACTGGCTTCAGCAGAGCGCAGATACCAAATACTGTTCTTCTAGTGTAGCCGTAGTT
AGGCCACCACTTCAAGAACTCTGTAGCACCGCCTACATACCTCGCTCTGCTAATCCTGTTACCAGTGGCT
GCTGCCAGTGGCGATAAGTCGTGTCTTACCGGGTTGGACTCAAGACGATAGTTACCGGATAAGGCGCAGC
GGTCGGGCTGAACGGGGGGTTCGTGCTCACAGCCCAGCTTGGAGCGAACGACCTACACCGAACTGAGATA
CCTACAGCGTGAGCTATGAGAAAGCGCCACGCTTCCCGAAGGGAGAAAGGCGGACAGGTATCCGGTAAGC
GGCAGGGTCGGAACAGGAGAGCGCACGAGGGAGCTTCCAGGGGGAAACGCCTGGTATCTTTATAGTCCTG
TCGGGTTTCGCCACCTCTGACTTGAGCGTCGATTTTTGTGATGCTCGTCAGGGGGGCGGAGCCTATGGAA
AAACGCCAGCAACGCGGCCTTTTTACGGTTCCTGGCCTTTTGCTGGCCTTTTGCTCACATGTTCTTTCCT
GCGTTATCCCCTGATTCTGTGGATAACCGTATTACCGCCTTTGAGTGAGCTGATACCGCTCGCCGCAGCC
GAACGACCGAGCGCAGCGAGTCAGTGAGCGAGGAAGCGGAAGAGCGCCCAATACGCAAACCGCCTCTCCC
CGCGCGTTGGCCGATTCATTGATGCAGGTCAACGACATCACCTGGTTGCGAGCCTTCTGAAGGACTCCTG
TTGATAGATCCAGTAATGACCTCAGAACTCCATCTGGATTTGTTCAGAACGCTCGGTTGCCGCCGGGCGT
TTTTTATTGGTGAGAATCAGGCGTAATACGACTCACTATAGGGCGAATGGAACTGGACGCTCGCCTGTGG
TCGCAGGGTGGCTCGTACGAACTTACCGCGGAGACATATCGATGAATTCATAGCTTCAAAATGTTTCTAC
TCCTTTTTTACTCTTCCAGATTTTCTCGGACTCCGCGCATCGCCGTACCACTTCAAAACACCCAAGCACA
GCATACTAAATTTCCCCTCTTTCTTCCTCTAGGGTGTCGTTAATTACCCGTACTAAAGGTTTGGAAAAGA
AAAAAGAGACCGCCTCGTTTCTTTTTCTTCGTCGAAAAAGGCAATAAAAATTTTTATCACGTTTCTTTTT
CTTGAAAATTTTTTTTTTTGATTTTTTTCTCTTTCGATGACCTCCCATTGATATTTAAGTTAATAAACGG
TCTTCAATTTCTCAAGTTTCAGTTTCATTTTTCTTGTTCTATTACAACTTTTTTTACTTCTTGCTCATTA
GAAAGAAAGCATAGCAATCTAATCTAAGTTTCCGCCTAGGTTCAACAATGGCTTCCTCCCCTCCAAAGAA
AAAGAGAAAGGTTAGTTGGAAGGACGCAAGTGGTTGGTCTAGAATGCATGCGGATCCCATTCGTCCGCGC
AGGCCAAGTCCTGCCCGCGAGCTTCTGCCCGGACCCCAACCGGATAGGGTTCAGCCGACTGCAGATCGTG
GGGTGTCTGCGCCTGCTGGCAGCCCTCTGGATGGCTTGCCCGCTCGGCGGACGGTGTCCCGGACCCGGCT
GCCATCTCCCCCTGCGCCCTCACCTGCGTTCTCGGCGGGCAGCTTCAGCGATCTGCTCCGTCCGTTCGAT
CCGTCGCTTCTTGATACATCGCTTCTTGATTCGATGCCTGCCGTCGGCACGCCGCATACAGCGGCTGCCC
CAGCAGAGTGGGATGAGGCGCAATCGGCTCTGCGTGCAGCCGATGACCCGCCACCCACCGTGCGTGTCGC
TGTCACTGCCGCGCGGCCGCCGCGCGCCAAGCCGGCCCCGCGACGGCGTGCTGCGCAACCCTCCGACGCT
TCGCCGGCCGCGCAGGTGGATCTACGCACGCTCGGCTACAGTCAGCAGCAGCAAGAGAAGATCAAACCGA
AGGTGCGTTCGACAGTGGCGCAGCACCACGAGGCACTGGTGGGCCATGGGTTTACACACGCGCACATCGT
TGCGCTCAGCCAACACCCGGCAGCGTTAGGGACCGTCGCTGTCACGTATCAGCACATAATCACGGCGTTG
CCAGAGGCGACACACGAAGACATCGTTGGCGTCGGCAAACAGTGGTCCGGCGCACGCGCCCTGGAGGCCT
TGCTCACGGATGCGGGGGAGTTGAGAGGTCCGCCGTTACAGTTGGACACAGGCCAACTTGTGAAGATTGC
AAAACGTGGCGGCGTGACCGCAATGGAGGCAGTGCATGCATCGCGCAATGCACTGACGGGTGCCCCCCTG
GAGACGGGCGCCGCTACAGGGCGCGTCCCATTCGCCATTCAGGCTGCGCAACTGTTGGGAAGGGCGATCG
GTGCGGGCCTCTTCGCTATTACGCCAGCTGGCGAAAGGGGGATGTGCTGCAAGGCGATTAAGTTGGGTAA
CGCCAGGGTTTTCCCAGTCACGACGTTGTAAAACGACGGCCAGTGAGCGCGCGTAATACGACTCACTATA
GGGCGAATTGGGTACCGGGCCCCCCCTCGAGGTCCTCCAGCTTTTGTTCCCTTTAGTGAGGGTTAATTGC
GCGCTTGGCGTAATCATGGTCATAGCTGTTTCCTGTGTGAAATTGTTATCCGCTCACAATTCCACACAAC
ATACGAGCCGGAAGCATAAAGTGTAAAGCCTGGGGTGCCTAATGAGTGAGCTAACTCACATTAATTGCGT
TGCGCTCACTGCCCGCTTTCCACCGGTCGTCTCCAACG
Features (pLannotate 1.2.2; 24 found; start..end, strand, type, name):
    668..790     +  CDS            ADH1 (fragment): ADH1_YEAST - Also known as ADC1. Experimental evidence at protein level: Swiss-Prot protein existence level 1. This isozyme preferentially catalyzes the conversion of primary unbranched alcohols to their corresponding aldehydes. Also shows activity toward secondary alcohols. From Saccharomyces cerevisiae (strain ATCC 204508 / S288c) (Baker's yeast).
    794..959     +  terminator     ADH1 terminator: S. cerevisiae ADH1; transcription terminator for the S. cerevisiae alcohol dehydrogenase 1 (ADH1) gene
    989..1040    -  misc_feature   bom (fragment): basis of mobility region from pBR322
   1248..1907    -  CDS            HIS3: imidazoleglycerol-phosphate dehydratase, required for histidine biosynthesis; S. cerevisiae HIS3; yeast auxotrophic marker
   1908..2095    -  promoter       HIS3 promoter: S. cerevisiae HIS3
   2145..2225    +  CDS            MRM1 (fragment): MRM1_YEAST - Also known as PET56 From Saccharomyces cerevisiae (strain ATCC 204508 / S288c) (Baker's yeast).
   2246..2749    -  misc_feature   CEN/ARS: S. cerevisiae CEN6 centromere fused to an autonomously replicating sequence
   2795..2895    +  promoter       AmpR promoter: bla
   2896..3756    +  CDS            AmpR: β-lactamase; bla; confers resistance to ampicillin, carbenicillin, and related antibiotics
   3963..4551    +  rep_origin     ori: high-copy-number ColE1/pMB1/pBR322/pUC origin of replication
   4734..4787    +  CDS            lacI (fragment): lac repressor; lacI; The lac repressor binds to the lac operator to inhibit transcription in E. coli. This inhibition can be relieved by adding lactose or isopropyl-β-D-thiogalactopyranoside (IPTG).
   4823..4917    +  terminator     lambda t0 terminator: transcription terminator from phage lambda
   4924..4942    +  promoter       T7 promoter: promoter for bacteriophage T7 RNA polymerase
   5019..5418    +  promoter       TEF1 promoter: S. cerevisiae TEF1; promoter for EF-1α
   5513..6370    +  CDS            avrXa10 (fragment): AVX10_XANOO - Experimental evidence at protein level: Swiss-Prot protein existence level 1. Avirulence protein. Induces the hypersensitive response (HR)in rice plants carrying the resistance gene Xa10. Activity depends on the presence of the core repeat domains; replacement with repeat domains from other proteins (AvrBs3 of X.euvesicatoria (AC P14727) or AvrXa7 of this organism) does not elicit the HR. Probably acts as a transcription factor in its host plant (rice) to induce plant resistance or disease. From Xanthomonas oryzae pv. oryzae.
   6378..6396    -  rep_origin     f1 ori (fragment): f1 bacteriophage origin of replication; arrow indicates direction of (+) strand synthesis
   6401..6556    -  CDS            lacZα (fragment): LacZα fragment of β-galactosidase; lacZ fragment
   6564..6582    +  promoter       T7 promoter: promoter for bacteriophage T7 RNA polymerase
   6591..6614    -  misc_feature   MCS (fragment): pBluescript multiple cloning site
   6630..6648    -  promoter       T3 promoter: promoter for bacteriophage T3 RNA polymerase
   6693..6709    -  protein_bind   lac operator: The lac repressor binds to the lac operator to inhibit transcription in E. coli. This inhibition can be relieved by adding lactose or isopropyl-β-D-thiogalactopyranoside (IPTG). lac repressor encoded by lacI
   6717..6747    -  promoter       lac promoter: promoter for the E. coli lac operon
   6762..6783    -  protein_bind   CAP binding site: CAP binding activates transcription in the presence of cAMP. E. coli catabolite activator protein
   6822..638     +  CDS            avrBs3 (fragment) (across the origin): AVRB3_XANEU - Experimental evidence at protein level: Swiss-Prot protein existence level 1. Avirulence protein. Acts as a transcription factor in C.annuum plants. In susceptible plants lacking the Bs3 resistance gene induces expression of a number of genes, including genes homologous to a family of auxin-induced genes, alpha-expansin genes, pectate lyase, anthocyanidin glucoside rhamnosyl transferase and at least one transcription factor, UPA20. Their expression leads to plant hypertrophy in mesophyll cells, probably mainly mediated by UPA20 (PubMed:17962565). In resistant plants induces the h
