[The description below was written by a language model from this plasmid's Addgene catalogue record and pLannotate feature annotations shown in this document.]
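Description:
pTAL6-BB is an empty yeast expression backbone for assembling custom TAL effector proteins, built as an add-on to the Golden Gate TALEN cloning kit. It descends from pTAL3 of that kit by way of pTAL5-BB, from which it differs in that the GAL1 promoter was removed and the TEF1 promoter was cloned in its place as an AvrII/EcoRI fragment. It is a shuttle plasmid. In E. coli it replicates at high copy from a ColE1/pUC-type origin under ampicillin selection (AmpR). In Saccharomyces cerevisiae it is maintained as a low-copy centromeric plasmid through a CEN6/ARS element and selected by HIS3 complementation of histidine auxotrophy.

The expression cassette runs from the TEF1 promoter, which is generally regarded as a strong constitutive yeast promoter, into a fragment matching the Xanthomonas TAL effector AvrXa10, corresponding to an N-terminal TAL region. This is followed by an oppositely oriented lacZα cassette with its lac promoter, operator and CAP site plus remnants of a pBluescript polylinker. A second TAL-derived fragment matching AvrBs3 then spans the sequence origin and leads into an ADH1 terminator. This layout is consistent with the kit's design, in which the lacZα stuffer sits where the assembled repeat array is inserted, allowing blue/white screening. The record does not spell out this step, nor does it annotate any nuclease or effector domain fused to the TAL scaffold.

The associated publication concerns promoter engineering and orthogonal regulation in synthetic biology, suggesting use for constitutive expression of designed TAL DNA-binding proteins as regulators in yeast. The deposited sequence is 6,828 bp, slightly shorter than the 6,881 bp listed for the backbone.
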