Addgene plasmid #36034: pTAL6-BB
Purpose: (Empty Backbone)
Depositing lab: Tom Ellis. Depositing organization: Imperial College London. Publication: Rational diversification of a promoter providing fine-tuned expression and orthogonal regulation for synthetic biology. Blount BA, Weenink T, Vasylechko S, Ellis T. PLoS One. 2012;7(3):e33279. Epub 2012 Mar 19. 10.1371/journal.pone.0033279 PubMed 22442681.
Backbone
  Vector backbone: pTAL5-BB
  Backbone size (bp): 6881
  Modifications to backbone: Removed PGAL1 and replaced with PTEF1 cloned in as an AvrII/EcoRI fragment
  Vector type: Yeast Expression
  Promoter: PTEF1
  Selectable markers: HIS3
Growth in bacteria
  Bacterial resistance: Ampicillin, 100 μg/mL
  Growth temperature: 37°C
  Growth strain: DH10B
  Copy number: High Copy
Gene/Insert
  Cloning method: Restriction Enzyme
Resource information
  A portion of this plasmid was derived from a plasmid made by: Plasmid derived from pTAL3 from Addgene TALEN Golden Gate cloning kit.
Terms and licenses: Academic/Nonprofit Terms; Industry Terms: Not Available to Industry
Depositor comments: For more information on Ellis TALEN Add-On Plasmids please refer to: http://www.addgene.org/TALeffector/goldengate/add-ons/#ellis
How to cite: pTAL6-BB was a gift from Tom Ellis (Addgene plasmid # 36034 ; http://n2t.net/addgene:36034 ; RRID:Addgene_36034)
