>Addgene plasmid #36034 | pTAL6-BB | addgene partial sequence | sequence record 47821 | TEF_seq 5'-ggtcttcaatttctcaagtttc-3'
TTTTTACTTCTTGCTCATTAGAAAGAAAGCATAGCAATCTAATCTAAGTTTCCGCCTAGGTTCAACAATG
GCTTCCTCCCCTCCAAAGAAAAAGAGAAAGGTTAGTTGGAAGGACGCAAGTGGTTGGTCTAGAATGCATG
CGGATCCCATTCGTCCGCGCAGGCCAAGTCCTGCCCGCGAGCTTCTGCCCGGACCCCAACCGGATAGGGT
TCAGCCGACTGCAGATCGTGGGGTGTCTGCGCCTGCTGGCAGCCCTCTGGATGGCTTGCCCGCTCGGCGG
ACGGTGTCCCGGACCCGGCTGCCATCTCCCCCTGCGCCCTCACCTGCGTTCTCGGCGGGCAGCTTCAGCG
ATCTGCTCCGTCCGTTCGATCCGTCGCTTCTTGATACATCGCTTCTTGATTCGATGCCTGCCGTCGGCAC
GCCGCATACAGCGGCTGCCCCAGCAGAGTGGGATGAGGCGCAATCGGCTCTGCGTGCAGCCGATGACCCG
CCACCCACCGTGCGTGTCGCTGTCACTGCCGCGCGGCCGCCGCGCGCCAAGCCGGCCCCGCGACGGCGTG
CTGCGCAACCCTCCGACGCTTCGCCGGCCGCGCAGGTGGATCTACGCACGCTCGGCTACAGTCAGCAGCA
GCAAGAGAAGATCAAACCGAAGGTGCGTTCGACAGTGGCGCAGCACCACGAGGCACTGGTGGGCCATGGG
TTTACACACGCGCACATCGTTGCGCTCAGCCAACACCCGGCAGCGTTAGGGACCGTCGCTGTCACGTATC
AGCACATAATCACGGCGTTGCCAGA
